Addgene plasmid #216379: mFzd4CRDL(42-203)-6xHis_pAcGP67a
Purpose: Baculovirus transfer vector to secrete Fzd4 cysteine-rich domain and linker (residues 42-203, codon-optimized for insect cell expression, with a C-terminal His tag) in insect cells
Depositing lab: William Weis. Depositing organization: Stanford University. Publication: The co-receptor Tspan12 directly captures Norrin to promote ligand-specific β-catenin signaling. Bruguera ES, Mahoney JP, Weis WI. bioRxiv 2024.02.03.578714 10.1101/2024.02.03.578714.
Backbone
  Vector backbone: pAcGP67a
  Backbone manufacturer: BD Biosciences
  Vector type: Insect Expression ; Baculovirus
Growth in bacteria
  Bacterial resistance: Ampicillin, 100 μg/mL
  Growth temperature: 37°C
  Growth strain: DH5alpha
  Copy number: High Copy
Gene/Insert
  Gene/Insert name: Frizzled-4 (alt name: Fzd4)
  Species: M. musculus (mouse)
  Insert size (bp): 600
  Entrez Gene: Fzd4 (a.k.a. Fz4)
  Promoter: Polyhedrin
  Tag / fusion protein: GP64 signal sequence (N terminal on insert); 6xHis (C terminal on insert)
  Cloning method: Gibson Cloning
Terms and licenses: Academic/Nonprofit Terms; Industry Terms: Not Available to Industry
Depositor comments: Please visit https://doi.org/10.1101/2024.02.03.578714 for bioRxiv preprint.
How to cite: mFzd4CRDL(42-203)-6xHis_pAcGP67a was a gift from William Weis (Addgene plasmid # 216379 ; http://n2t.net/addgene:216379 ; RRID:Addgene_216379)
