[The description below was written by a language model from this plasmid's Addgene catalogue record and pLannotate feature annotations shown in this document.]
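Description:
mFzd4CRDL(42-203)-6xHis_pAcGP67a is a baculovirus transfer vector built on the pAcGP67a backbone for secreted expression of a fragment of mouse Frizzled-4 in insect cells. The plasmid (about 10.3 kb in the sequenced record) is propagated in E. coli through a high-copy ColE1/pUC-type origin and selected with ampicillin via the β-lactamase gene. Remnants of lac regulatory elements, lacZα, bom and rop are also annotated in the bacterial portion.

The expression cassette is driven by the AcMNPV polyhedrin promoter, a very late and very strong viral promoter. It directs a reading frame that begins with the GP64 signal sequence, which routes the protein into the secretory pathway. This is followed by an insert of roughly 600 bp encoding the Fzd4 cysteine-rich domain and linker (residues 42-203, codon-optimized for insect cells) and a C-terminal 6xHis tag for metal-affinity purification. The automated annotation labels the insert by homology to chicken FZD4 and calls the His tag a fragment of a composite tag, but the catalogue entry identifies the insert as mouse with a simple 6xHis tag. A partial polyhedrin coding sequence and the polyhedrin 3' UTR lie downstream of the insert.

The cassette is flanked by AcMNPV genomic sequence, including the lef2/ORF603 recombination region and neighbouring viral genes on one side and polyhedrin-locus sequence on the other. These flanks allow homologous recombination with baculoviral DNA in insect cells to generate recombinant virus. According to the record, the construct is used to produce soluble Fzd4 extracellular domain, and the associated study concerns Norrin, Tspan12 and β-catenin signaling.
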