Features (pLannotate 1.2.2; 27 found; start..end, strand, type, name):
     96..383     +  CDS            P61 (fragment): P78_NPVAC - Experimental evidence at protein level: Swiss-Prot protein existence level 1. Plays a role in the transport of the nucleocapsids from the cytoplasm toward the host nucleus together with the host actin- polymerizing Arp2/3 complex. From Autographa californica nuclear polyhedrosis virus (AcMNPV).
    680..697     +  CDS            9xHis (fragment): 9xHis affinity tag
   1377..1749    -  3'UTR          polyhedrin 3' UTR: 3' UTR from the Autographa californica nucleopolyhedrovirus polyhedrin gene (Suzuki et al., 2006)
   1753..2316    -  CDS            PH (fragment): PYHD_NPVAC - Also known as P29, POLH. Experimental evidence at protein level: Swiss-Prot protein existence level 1. Major component of the virus occlusion bodies which are large proteinaceous structures termed polyhedra. These structures serve as the protective package for the virus particles outside the infected host and allow natural transmission of virus between insect hosts, assisting persistence in the environment. Forms the paracrystalline lattice of polyhedra and interacts with enveloped virions as well as other accessory molecules and structures to form a mature viral occlusion body. F
   2347..2364    -  CDS            capTEV™ (fragment): composite tag for in vivo biotinylation, TEV protease cleavage, and 6xHis tagging
   2368..2913    -  CDS            FZD4 (fragment): FZD4_CHICK - Also known as FZ4. Experimental evidence at protein level: Swiss-Prot protein existence level 1. Receptor for Wnt proteins (By similarity). Most frizzled receptors are coupled to the beta-catenin canonical signaling pathway, which leads to the activation of disheveled proteins, inhibition of GSK-3 kinase, nuclear accumulation of beta-catenin and activation of Wnt target genes (By similarity). A second signaling pathway involving PKC and calcium fluxes has been seen for some family members, but it is not yet clear if it represents a distinct pathway or if it can be integrated in th
   2863..2922    -  sig_peptide    GP64 signal sequence: signal sequence from the baculovirus envelope glycoprotein GP64; Autographa californica gp64
   2923..2976    -  promoter       gp64 promoter (fragment): Autographa californica gp64; promoter for the baculovirus gp64 glycoprotein gene
   3019..3110    -  promoter       polyhedrin promoter: polh from Autographa californica; promoter for the baculovirus polyhedrin gene
   3114..3941    -  misc_recomb    baculovirus recombination region (lef2/ORF603): contains ORF603 and part of lef2
   3820..4449    -  CDS            LEF-2: LEF2_NPVAC - Experimental evidence at protein level: Swiss-Prot protein existence level 1. Plays an essential role in viral DNA replication. Does not seem to participate in the initiation step but is rather important for the amplification of DNA. Also required for expression from the vp39 and polh promoters. From Autographa californica nuclear polyhedrosis virus (AcMNPV).
   4433..4759    -  CDS            Y005_NPVAC: Protein predicted: Swiss-Prot protein existence level 4. From Autographa californica nuclear polyhedrosis virus (AcMNPV).
   4788..5240    +  CDS            Y004_NPVAC: Protein predicted: Swiss-Prot protein existence level 4. From Autographa californica nuclear polyhedrosis virus (AcMNPV).
   5293..5451    +  CDS            CTL: CXOL_NPVAC - Also known as CTX. Protein inferred from homology: Swiss-Prot protein existence level 3. From Autographa californica nuclear polyhedrosis virus (AcMNPV).
   5511..6494    +  CDS            Y002_NPVAC: Protein predicted: Swiss-Prot protein existence level 4. From Autographa californica nuclear polyhedrosis virus (AcMNPV).
   6532..7035    -  CDS            PTP: PTP_NPVAC - Experimental evidence at protein level: Swiss-Prot protein existence level 1. Plays a role in the regulation and processing of late viral mRNAs by displaying RNA 5'-triphosphatase and diphosphatase activities. From Autographa californica nuclear polyhedrosis virus (AcMNPV).
   7113..7267    +  CDS            lacZα (fragment): LacZα fragment of β-galactosidase; lacZ fragment
   7273..7372    -  misc_feature   bom (fragment): basis of mobility region from pBR322
   7474..7509    -  CDS            rop (fragment): Rop protein, which maintains plasmids at low copy number; rop
   7604..7708    +  promoter       AmpR promoter: bla
   7709..8569    +  CDS            AmpR: β-lactamase; bla; confers resistance to ampicillin, carbenicillin, and related antibiotics
   8740..9328    +  rep_origin     ori: high-copy-number ColE1/pMB1/pBR322/pUC origin of replication
   9511..9603    +  CDS            lacI (fragment): lac repressor; lacI; The lac repressor binds to the lac operator to inhibit transcription in E. coli. This inhibition can be relieved by adding lactose or isopropyl-β-D-thiogalactopyranoside (IPTG).
   9616..9637    +  protein_bind   CAP binding site: CAP binding activates transcription in the presence of cAMP. E. coli catabolite activator protein
   9652..9682    +  promoter       lac promoter: promoter for the E. coli lac operon
   9690..9706    +  protein_bind   lac operator: The lac repressor binds to the lac operator to inhibit transcription in E. coli. This inhibition can be relieved by adding lactose or isopropyl-β-D-thiogalactopyranoside (IPTG). lac repressor encoded by lacI
   9743..97      -  CDS            PK1 (fragment) (across the origin): PK1_NPVAC - Also known as PK-1. Experimental evidence at transcript level: Swiss-Prot protein existence level 2. Serine/threonine protein kinase that plays a role in viral propagation by phosphorylating various viral and cellular substrates including the viral p6.9 protein or host histone H1. Participates in nucleocapsid assembly and polyhedra formation. From Autographa californica nuclear polyhedrosis virus (AcMNPV).
>Addgene plasmid #216379 | mFzd4CRDL(42-203)-6xHis_pAcGP67a | addgene full sequence | sequence record 433261 | Addgene NGS Result
CAAAGCGCCCGTTGATTATTTTATACCGAGTTTTGACGTTTTTGCAGTTTTCGTAAAATTGTACCAGCGT
TTGCAGCGTAGCATTTGTGGTGGCCATGACGAATCGTAGATATGAATCTGTACAATCTTATTTATTCAAT
AATAGGAACAACAAAATTGATGCGCATCAATTTTTTGAACGTGTCGATACTGCGGAAGCGCAAATTATCA
AAAACAACATTTACGACAACACAGTGGTGCTGAACAGAGATGTTCTTTTAAATATTTTAAAGCTTGCCAA
CGACGTTTTTGACAACAAAGCATACATGTACGTCGACGACAGCGAAGTGTCTCGCCACTACAATGCTGTA
GTAAAAATGAAAAGGCTTGTTATCGGCGTGCGAGCTTGAGACAATCTCTTTACAATACAATTGCTTACAT
TGAGCGGTTGTTAAATATCGGCACGGTAAACGATAGCGAAATTACAATGCTTATAGCAGATTTTTACGAT
TTGTATTCCAATTATAATATTGAATTGCCACCACCCCAAGCGCTGCCTCGAAGCAGACGACCTTCCGTTG
TGCAGCCAGCGGCGCCTGCGCCGGTGCCCACAATCGTGCGCGAACAAACTAAACCAGAACAAATTATACC
GGCGGCACCGCCGCCACCACCTTCTCCCGTGCCTAACATTCCAGCGCCTCCACCACCACCACCACCATCG
ATGTCTGAATTGCCGCCCGCTCCACCAATGCCGACGGAACCTCAACCCGCTGCACCTTTAGACGACAGAC
AACAATTGTTGGAAGCTATTAGAAACGAAAAAAATCGCACTCGTCTCAGACCGGTCAAACCAAAAACGGC
GCCCGAAACCAGTACAATAGTTGAGGTGCCGACTGTGTTGCCTAAAGAGACATTTGAGCCTAAACCGCCG
TCTGCATCACCGCCACCACCTCCGCCTCCGCCTCCGCCGCCAGCCCCGCCTGCGCCTCCACCGATGGTAG
ATTTATCATCAGCTCCACCACCGCCGCCATTAGTAGATTTGCCGTCTGAAATGTTACCACCGCCTGCACC
ATCGCTTTCTAACGTGTTGTCTGAATTAAAATCGGGCACAGTTAGATTGAAACCCGCCCAAAAACGCCCG
CAATCAGAAATAATTCCAAAAAGCTCAACTACAAATTTGATCGCGGACGTGTTAGCCGACACAATTAATA
GGCGTCGTGTGGCTATGGCAAAATCGTCTTCGGAAGCAACTTCTAACGACGAGGGTTGGGACGACGACGA
TAATCGGCCTAATAAAGCTAACACGCCCGATGTTAAATATGTCCAAGCTTTATTTAACGTGTTTACGTCG
AGTCAATTGTACACTAACGACAGTGATGAAAGAAATACAAAAGCGCATAATATTTTGAACGACGTCGAAC
CTTTATTACAAAACAAAACACAAACGAATATCGACAAAGCTAGATTGCTGCTACAAGATTTGGCAAGTTT
TGTGGCGTTGAGCGAAAATCCATTAGATAGTCCAGCCATCGGTTCGGAAAAACAACCCTTGTTTGAAACT
AATCGAAACCTATTTTACAAATCTATTGAGGATTTAATATTTAAATTCAGATATAAAGACGCTGAAAATC
ATTTGATTTTCGCTCTAACATACCACCCTAAAGATTATAAATTTAATGAATTATTAAAATACGTACAACA
ATTGTCTGTAAATCAACAACGCACAGAATCTAGCGCTTAATAAATGTACTAATAACAATGTATCGTGTTT
TAATACGCCGGACCAGTGAACAGAGGTGCGTCTGGTGCAAACTCCTTTACTTTGAACACCAGGGAAACTT
CAAGGAGAATTTCCTCCTCTTCAGCAGAGTCGGTACCGATGTAAACGATGGGCTTGTAGAAGTTCTCCCA
GATGACACGATCGATGAACTGTTCGAACGAGTTGGTGTACTCAGAGTGAAGGTTCATTATTGGGCAGCCG
CCGCCCTTCTTAGCCAGGCTGATGCGGTACTCGTTGTTGCTGCCCACCCATGAAGGCTCGACGATCCTAA
TCACGTCATGAGGTACATAGTCGGGGTCGCAACGCAGAGCGTGTTGGGCCAGGAATTTGTAACAACGGTT
GGGTCTAGTGGGACGCATGTTGACAACAAGGAAAACATCCATCACTTCTTGGTCGTTAACAATGGGGAAG
CTGTCTTCCATGAAGCGGGTCCAAGTTTCCCTGTAGAACTCTTTTCCTTTCCATCCAACGACAAGCTTCA
TCGTGTCGGGTTTAACATTACGGATTTCCTTGAAGAGAGTGAGTTTTTGGTTCTTGCCGGGTCCCAGGAA
AGGATCAGATCTGCAGCGGCCGCTCCGGAATTCCTAATGATGATGATGATGATGTCCCTTCAGCACGCAA
TTCAGGCTGCGCTTCACCCAAATGTACTGGTCCGAGTTGGAGCCCACCGAATGGCACTCCTCTCCGGGCT
GGATTGGCGTCTTGTGTGGCAGCGGCACCTCCTCGTCTCCTGGTCCCTCCATGCACATATGATTGTGATC
GTTCTGCGGGGGGAACTTCGAGCAATTCAGGGTATCGGGCCAGGCAAAGCCGAACTCGCGCAGCACTGGC
TCGCAGCGGCGCTTCACGGACAGGCACATTCCTCCGCATGGTCCGATTGGAATGTTGATCTTCTCGGTGC
ACATCGGCACATACACGCTGCACAGAAAGAACTGCAGCTGGGAGCTGCAGCCGTACTGGATCAGGGGGGT
GAAGGTTGTCAGCTGCAGCTCGGCATCTGTCTGCAGCTCGTGGCCCACCAGGTTTGGCATCTTGGTCACA
TTGTATCCCAGGTTCTGGCACATGGCAATGCGGATTGGGTCGCAGCGGCGCTCGGGATCCGCCGCAAAGG
CAGAATGCGCCGCCGCCGCCAAAAGCACATATAAAACAATAGCGCTTACCATCTTGCTTGTGTGTTCCTT
ATTGAAGCCTTGGTGTGACTGATTTACTAGTAGCATAGATCCGCGCCCGATGGTGGGACGGTATGAATAA
TCCGGAATATTTATAGGTTTTTTTATTACAAAACTGTTACGAAAACAGTAAAATACTTATTTATTTGCGA
GATGGTTATCATTTTAATTATCTCCATGATATCAGCAACTATATATTGATAGACATTTCCAGTTTGTGAT
ATTAGTTTGTGCGTCTCATTACAATGGCTGTTATTTTTAACAACAAACAACTGCTCGCAGACAATAGTAT
AGAAAAGGGAGGTGAACTGTTTTTGTTTAACGGTTCGTACAACATTTTGGAAAGTTATGTTAATCCGGTG
CTGCTAAAAAATGGTGTAATTGAACTAGAAGAAGCTGCGTACTATGCCGGCAACATATTGTACAAAACCG
ACGATCCCAAATTCATTGATTATATAAATTTAATAATTAAAGCAACACACTCCGAAGAACTACCAGAAAA
TAGCACTGTTGTAAATTACAGAAAAACTATGCGCAGCGGTACTATACACCCCATTAAAAAAGACATATAT
ATTTATGACAACAAAAAATTTACTCTATACGATAGATACATATATGGATACGATAATAACTATGTTAATT
TTTATGAGGAGAAAAATGAAAAAGAGAAGGAATACGAAGAAGAAGACGACAAGGCGTCTAGTTTATGTGA
AAATAAAATTATATTGTCGCAAATTAACTGTGAATCATTTGAAAATGATTTTAAATATTACCTCAGCGAT
TATAACTACGCGTTTTCAATTATAGATAATACTACAAATGTTCTTGTTGCGTTTGGTTTGTATCGTTAAT
AAAAAACAAATTTGACATTTATAATTGTTTTATTATTCAATAATTACAAATAGGATTGAGACCCTTGCAG
TTGCCAGCAAACGGACAGAGCTTGTCGACAGTTTTCATTTTTTGGCAGTTTGGTGGTTTATACACATCTT
GGGATTTGATTAAAAGATGCATGACTTCACCCACACACTTGGAGTCGTGGTTGTAGAAATGCGTCAGAGC
CTTGATTAAACATCGGTTTTCACACTTGGCACACGAAACCACGTTTGCAATGTAACAGTTTAGTATAAAC
CTCTTCCTGTACATACCGCCGCGCGGTACATTGTTTTCTTTCAAATCGTTCAATATTTTTTTTATACACG
GAGGCATATTAATCTTGTTGTTCAGCATGTCGACGACATTTTTCTTTCCTTCTACGCATTCTTTCATACA
AATGTTTCTCTTGCTGCGTTTTTTAAAATTGGAATTTTTAATTTCATTAATAGTGGGCGGAGCCGTTAAC
AGCATGTACAATCGCAGTCCGGAAATTTTGACCAAAACCCCGCCATTGTAGAATACCGTGTATGGAGTTA
GGGTCAATTTATCAATAAAATCATCGGGATCAATTAAATATGTAGCTTTCTTGTCTAAACATGACGCTCT
AATGAGCGGACTCCACACGTTATACGATGCATTCGCCATACTTCGCGGCTTCTCGCACCAGCGGTCCTGA
TTCGACTAACGGTCGATTGGATGGCTTAATAGTTTTAACGTCACCGACATACTCGGTAATTTTGTAGTCG
GCAGTTCTTTTGGGCGTGATCGTTGTCACTACGGGGGTCATGTCATCGCTTCGTAAAAACTTATTACAAT
CAAAGCTCGTGCCGGAACGCGTGCACAGATCGTGCACGTTGCGTCGCAAGCTATTTAATTCGCGCTTTAT
TTGATCTCTATCATAGTCGTGTTGAGATGCGACAACGGGCGCATTGTTAATTCTTGACGTGCGATACATA
ATATATTATTGGATAAAGTTGCATTAAATGAAACTAACTTACAAGATGGCTAGTTTGTTAAAATACGCGC
TGCGCTTGACTCGGGAATACAAAGAAAACATTATTCCACACTTTGATCACTTGACTCGATTGCGCGATTT
AATCGACGGCATGATTAAAAGCGAGGATGTACAACGTTTTAATCGCACTAATCGCAATGATTTAATTTCG
GCTTGCATGCAAATCAACGTTCGGACGTACATGCCCAACGCCACGATAGATATGCGCAAACAACCCAACT
GTATATATTTTCGAATTTGCCAATATTGCCACTTGGAGGCCGACGTGCCTTCGCCCGACGATCATTCGGT
GTACAGATACTTGTGCGTCGCGTGCGGCACGCCGCTGGTCATCGACCACCCGCTCGACGTGTTCGGCCAC
ACGGAGGAAGGCGTCAACGAACTGCTCGAGGTGCAGCGAGTCAACGCGGGCGGGGAGTTGTAGGCGTCAT
AACTATTTATTAAATAAGATAATTTAAAAAATCGCCGTTAATATGCAAATCAAAACTGTACTATTGGCTT
TTGCGATGTTTGCCGCGTTGAACGCGCAACACGTTTTAGCCGCTTGCGCCGAGACCGGCGCCGTCTGCGT
TCATAACGACGAGTGTTGTAGCGGCGCATGTTCCCCCATATTTAATTATTGCTTACCACAATAAGTTTAG
TTTGCGTTAAAAAACAATAGTTGTTGCAAAATCGACACACGTGTATCAAAATGGCTCGCGTTAAAATTGG
AGAATTTAAATTTGGAGAAGATACGTTCAACCTGCGGTACGTGCTAGAGCGCGACCAACAGGTCCGGTTC
GTGGCCAAGGACGTCGCTAACAGTTTAAAATATACAGTTTGTGATAAAGCTATACGTGTTCATGTAGACA
ATAAATACAAATCGTTATTTGAGCAGACCATCCAAAATGGGGGCCCTACCTCTAACAGCGTCGTGAAAAG
GGGCGACCCGCTGTATTTGCAGCCGCATACAGTGCTCATTACTAAATCCGGCGTGATTCAGCTGATTATG
AAGTCCAAATTGCCTTACGCCATAGAATTACAAGAATGGCTTTTAGAAGAAGTAATTCCTCAAGTGCTCT
GCACCGGCAAGTACGATCCCGCGATCAAACAACGGGAGGAGGAGAGCAAACAGTTGGTGACTAAGCTGAT
TGCGACATTCACCGAGCACACAAACGCGCTGCAAGCGGTGGTGGCGCAAAAAACCGAGGAACTTGTTAAA
AAACAAGAGTTTATTGAACGCATCGTTGCCATCAAGGACAAGCAGATCGAGGCCAAAGATTTGCAGGTCA
CGCGCGTCATGACTGATCTAAACCGCATGTACACCGGCTTCCAGGAAACCATGCAAAAGAAAGACGAAAT
AATGCAGAAAAAAGACGCGCAGGTCACCGATTTAGTTGCCAAAGTGGTGGATTTGTCGGATCGCGCGGTT
CAATACCCCGCGGACAAGCGCAAACATCCGGTGTTGTGCGTGACGCGCGACGGCACTACGTTTACGGCTA
TTACCGGCCAAAAGACGTACGTGGAAAACCAAAAGCATAAACGTAACATCAACGTTGCCAACATTGTGGT
GGAGAATATCCGGCCTAATCCTACCGTCGATTGGAACAACGCCACTGATCGGCTACAAGCTAAACGGAGC
AAGCGAAGCATAGTTTTGGTTCGCTGGAAGAAGCGCAACAATTTGAAAATAGGATAAAGTATTTGTTAAA
GAATGCAAATAATATTAATTAAATTAATAAATCTTGAACGTAATTTTGTCTTTCAATTTTGTGACCTCTG
GCTTTTTCGAATCTATCTATGGCTTCCTGCGGCGCAATACCCAGGGTGTGCATTAAATATCTGCACACCA
TGTAACCGGTGCGATTAATACCGTGTGTGCAGTGCACGCCCACCAACATGCCGGGACACTTTTCTGTAAA
TTCTTTTACCGTGTCAATAAATTCTTGAACTATGCTTTCAGGCGGCAAAGTCTGGCCAGGTACTTGAATT
TTTTTGTATAACAGGCCCGCCCGCAAAAAATGCACACCATCATAATATTTAGACGTGTTGGTTAAATCGA
TTATTGCTCCAATACTAGGGTTTTGTTTTACTATCTGTTCTGCGGTCCACATATCTTCTTCGCTAGTCAC
GTACGCAAACAACTCGGGCCGCAAAGGTGTTTTAAAACATATCAGATTAGAATCTTTTATAACTTGGCCG
CATTGTAAATAGTTGTGCCAACGCGCGGGAAACATTTTACACGTGCTTTCAATCTTATCTCATAAACGCA
ACTAAATATGATCCTTCAACTCGCTTTACGAGCCAAGCTTGGCACTGGCCGTCGTTTTACAACGTCGTGA
CTGGGAAAACCCTGGCGTTACCCAACTTAATCGCCTTGCAGCACATCCCCCTTTCGCCAGCTGGCGTAAT
AGCGAAGAGGCCCGCACCGATCGCCCTTCCCAACAGTTGCGCAGCCTGAATGGCGAATGGCGCCTGATGC
GGTATTTTCTCCTTACGCATCTGTGCGGTATTTCACACCGCATATGGTGCACTCTCAGTACAATCTGCTC
TGATGCCGCATAGTTAAGCCAGCCCCGACACCCGCCAACACCCGCTGACGCGCCCTGACGGGCTTGTCTG
CTCCCGGCATCCGCTTACAGACAAGCTGTGACCGTCTCCGGGAGCTGCATGTGTCAGAGGTTTTCACCGT
CATCACCGAAACGCGCGAGACGAAAGGGCCTCGTGATACGCCTATTTTTATAGGTTAATGTCATGATAAT
AATGGTTTCTTAGACGTCAGGTGGCACTTTTCGGGGAAATGTGCGCGGAACCCCTATTTGTTTATTTTTC
TAAATACATTCAAATATGTATCCGCTCATGAGACAATAACCCTGATAAATGCTTCAATAATATTGAAAAA
GGAAGAGTATGAGTATTCAACATTTCCGTGTCGCCCTTATTCCCTTTTTTGCGGCATTTTGCCTTCCTGT
TTTTGCTCACCCAGAAACGCTGGTGAAAGTAAAAGATGCTGAAGATCAGTTGGGTGCACGAGTGGGTTAC
ATCGAACTGGATCTCAACAGCGGTAAGATCCTTGAGAGTTTTCGCCCCGAAGAACGTTTTCCAATGATGA
GCACTTTTAAAGTTCTGCTATGTGGCGCGGTATTATCCCGTATTGACGCCGGGCAAGAGCAACTCGGTCG
CCGCATACACTATTCTCAGAATGACTTGGTTGAGTACTCACCAGTCACAGAAAAGCATCTTACGGATGGC
ATGACAGTAAGAGAATTATGCAGTGCTGCCATAACCATGAGTGATAACACTGCGGCCAACTTACTTCTGA
CAACGATCGGAGGACCGAAGGAGCTAACCGCTTTTTTGCACAACATGGGGGATCATGTAACTCGCCTTGA
TCGTTGGGAACCGGAGCTGAATGAAGCCATACCAAACGACGAGCGTGACACCACGATGCCTGTAGCAATG
GCAACAACGTTGCGCAAACTATTAACTGGCGAACTACTTACTCTAGCTTCCCGGCAACAATTAATAGACT
GGATGGAGGCGGATAAAGTTGCAGGACCACTTCTGCGCTCGGCCCTTCCGGCTGGCTGGTTTATTGCTGA
TAAATCTGGAGCCGGTGAGCGTGGGTCTCGCGGTATCATTGCAGCACTGGGGCCAGATGGTAAGCCCTCC
CGTATCGTAGTTATCTACACGACGGGGAGTCAGGCAACTATGGATGAACGAAATAGACAGATCGCTGAGA
TAGGTGCCTCACTGATTAAGCATTGGTAACTGTCAGACCAAGTTTACTCATATATACTTTAGATTGATTT
AAAACTTCATTTTTAATTTAAAAGGATCTAGGTGAAGATCCTTTTTGATAATCTCATGACCAAAATCCCT
TAACGTGAGTTTTCGTTCCACTGAGCGTCAGACCCCGTAGAAAAGATCAAAGGATCTTCTTGAGATCCTT
TTTTTCTGCGCGTAATCTGCTGCTTGCAAACAAAAAAACCACCGCTACCAGCGGTGGTTTGTTTGCCGGA
TCAAGAGCTACCAACTCTTTTTCCGAAGGTAACTGGCTTCAGCAGAGCGCAGATACCAAATACTGTTCTT
CTAGTGTAGCCGTAGTTAGGCCACCACTTCAAGAACTCTGTAGCACCGCCTACATACCTCGCTCTGCTAA
TCCTGTTACCAGTGGCTGCTGCCAGTGGCGATAAGTCGTGTCTTACCGGGTTGGACTCAAGACGATAGTT
ACCGGATAAGGCGCAGCGGTCGGGCTGAACGGGGGGTTCGTGCACACAGCCCAGCTTGGAGCGAACGACC
TACACCGAACTGAGATACCTACAGCGTGAGCTATGAGAAAGCGCCACGCTTCCCGAAGGGAGAAAGGCGG
ACAGGTATCCGGTAAGCGGCAGGGTCGGAACAGGAGAGCGCACGAGGGAGCTTCCAGGGGGAAACGCCTG
GTATCTTTATAGTCCTGTCGGGTTTCGCCACCTCTGACTTGAGCGTCGATTTTTGTGATGCTCGTCAGGG
GGGCGGAGCCTATGGAAAAACGCCAGCAACGCGGCCTTTTTACGGTTCCTGGCCTTTTGCTGGCCTTTTG
CTCACATGTTCTTTCCTGCGTTATCCCCTGATTCTGTGGATAACCGTATTACCGCCTTTGAGTGAGCTGA
TACCGCTCGCCGCAGCCGAACGACCGAGCGCAGCGAGTCAGTGAGCGAGGAAGCGGAAGAGCGCCCAATA
CGCAAACCGCCTCTCCCCGCGCGTTGGCCGATTCATTAATGCAGCTGGCACGACAGGTTTCCCGACTGGA
AAGCGGGCAGTGAGCGCAACGCAATTAATGTGAGTTAGCTCACTCATTAGGCACCCCAGGCTTTACACTT
TATGCTTCCGGCTCGTATGTTGTGTGGAATTGTGAGCGGATAACAATTTCACACAGGAAACAGCTATGAC
CATGATTACGAATTGGCCGCCGGTTAGCAACTTGTATGTTAACACGCCGACGGCGTACCAGTCAAACGAA
CGTGCATAGTTGTGGTGTCGAATTTTTTCCGGACTAAAATACTCCAACGTGCCGTCGTGCACGCTAAGTG
AGTTTTCGTGTTTGCACAATCCGTAATCGCAAACATACACGCGATCAAGTGCTTCGAAATATAAGACATT
TTCGAGTTTTATGTCGTTGTGTATGAAATTGTGCTTGTGCAAATCGTTGAGCGCTTCACACAGCTGTCTA
ATAATATTGCTAACAAGTTGGTACGAAAGCTCGCCTTTAATTTGTAGTGTTTCAAATAAATCGGGACAGT
CAATGTAGTCCATCACGATCACTTGGTTGTTGATGGAACCGTGATTAAAATAGATTTTTATAAAATTTGG
GTGGTCGCTCATTAACTGGTGAACTTTTATTTCGTCAGCGTTAAAATTGTGCGCCGAAATTGTTTTCTGC
AAATACAATTTGCTAGTGGGCTTGTGCGATAAAATAGATATTTTGC
