>Addgene plasmid #216379 | mFzd4CRDL(42-203)-6xHis_pAcGP67a | depositor partial sequence | sequence record 421833 | coding sequence for GP67-Fzd4-His
ATGGTAAGCGCTATTGTTTTATATGTGCTTTTGGCGGCGGCGGCGCATTCTGCCTTTGCGGCGGATCCCG
AGCGCCGCTGCGACCCAATCCGCATTGCCATGTGCCAGAACCTGGGATACAATGTGACCAAGATGCCAAA
CCTGGTGGGCCACGAGCTGCAGACAGATGCCGAGCTGCAGCTGACAACCTTCACCCCCCTGATCCAGTAC
GGCTGCAGCTCCCAGCTGCAGTTCTTTCTGTGCAGCGTGTATGTGCCGATGTGCACCGAGAAGATCAACA
TTCCAATCGGACCATGCGGAGGAATGTGCCTGTCCGTGAAGCGCCGCTGCGAGCCAGTGCTGCGCGAGTT
CGGCTTTGCCTGGCCCGATACCCTGAATTGCTCGAAGTTCCCCCCGCAGAACGATCACAATCATATGTGC
ATGGAGGGACCAGGAGACGAGGAGGTGCCGCTGCCACACAAGACGCCAATCCAGCCCGGAGAGGAGTGCC
ATTCGGTGGGCTCCAACTCGGACCAGTACATTTGGGTGAAGCGCAGCCTGAATTGCGTGCTGAAGGGACA
TCATCATCATCATCAT
